Addgene plasmid #130880: C1ORF43-3xFLAG
Purpose: Expresses human C1ORF43 with C-terminal 3xFLAG tag
Depositing lab: Michael Bassik. Depositing organization: Stanford University. Publication: Systematic Identification of Host Cell Regulators of Legionella pneumophila Pathogenesis Using a Genome-wide CRISPR Screen. Jeng EE, Bhadkamkar V, Ibe NU, Gause H, Jiang L, Chan J, Jian R, Jimenez-Morales D, Stevenson E, Krogan NJ, Swaney DL, Snyder MP, Mukherjee S, Bassik MC. Cell Host Microbe. 2019 Oct 9;26(4):551-563.e6. doi: 10.1016/j.chom.2019.08.017. Epub 2019 Sep 17. PubMed 31540829.
Backbone
  Vector backbone: pMCB306
  Modifications to backbone: Removed sgRNA expression cassette; exchanged puromycin resistance for G418 resistance
  Vector type: Mammalian Expression, Lentiviral
  Selectable markers: Neomycin (select with G418)
Growth in bacteria
  Bacterial resistance: Ampicillin, 100 μg/mL
  Growth temperature: 37°C
  Growth strain: NEB Stable
  Copy number: High Copy
Gene/Insert
  Gene/Insert name: C1ORF43
  Species: H. sapiens (human)
  Entrez Gene: C1orf43 (a.k.a. HSPC012, NICE-3, NICE3, NS5ATP4, S863-3)
  Tag / fusion protein: 3xFLAG (C terminal on insert)
Terms and licenses: Academic/Nonprofit Terms; Industry Terms: Not Available to Industry
How to cite: C1ORF43-3xFLAG was a gift from Michael Bassik (Addgene plasmid # 130880 ; http://n2t.net/addgene:130880 ; RRID:Addgene_130880)
