[The description below was written by a language model from this plasmid's Addgene catalogue record and pLannotate feature annotations shown in this document.]
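Description:
C1ORF43-3xFLAG is a lentiviral mammalian expression plasmid that produces human C1ORF43 (also known as NICE-3 or NS5ATP4) carrying a C-terminal 3xFLAG epitope tag. It is built on the pMCB306 backbone, from which the sgRNA expression cassette was removed and in which puromycin resistance was replaced by G418 resistance. In bacteria it replicates at high copy from a ColE1/pUC-type origin and is selected with ampicillin through the β-lactamase gene.

The 8.8 kb sequence has the layout of a Tat-independent HIV-1 transfer vector. A CMV enhancer/promoter is fused to a truncated 5' LTR to drive genomic RNA transcription in packaging cells. This is followed by the Ψ packaging signal with a gag fragment, the Rev response element for nuclear export of the unspliced RNA, and the cPPT/CTS, which aids nuclear import of the reverse-transcribed genome. Downstream, a single EF-1α promoter precedes the neomycin phosphotransferase coding sequence, which is followed after a short unannotated gap by the C1orf43 open reading frame and the 3xFLAG tag. This arrangement suggests that marker and tagged protein are co-expressed from one transcript, but the feature table does not identify the linking element, such as a 2A peptide. A loxP site, a WPRE to enhance transcript stability and expression, a nef fragment and a second truncated LTR complete the viral cassette.

The construct is suited to stable, G418-selectable expression of FLAG-tagged C1ORF43 in transduced mammalian cells, allowing detection or affinity purification through the epitope. It was deposited with a genome-wide CRISPR screen study of host regulators of Legionella pneumophila pathogenesis.
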