Features (pLannotate 1.2.2; 22 found; start..end, strand, type, name):
     81..198     +  misc_feature   cPPT/CTS: central polypurine tract and central termination sequence of HIV-1
    308..1479    +  promoter       EF-1α promoter: strong constitutive promoter for human elongation factor EF-1α
   1491..2282    +  CDS            neo: KKA2_KLEPN - Also known as kan, nptII. Experimental evidence at protein level: Swiss-Prot protein existence level 1. Resistance to kanamycin, neomycin, paromomycin, ribostamycin, butirosin and gentamicin B. From Klebsiella pneumoniae.
   2358..3116    +  CDS            C1orf43: CA043_HUMAN - Also known as NICE3, NS5ATP4 From Homo sapiens (Human).
   3129..3194    +  CDS            3xFLAG: three tandem FLAG® epitope tags, followed by an enterokinase cleavage site
   3217..3250    +  protein_bind   loxP: Cre-mediated recombination occurs in the 8-bp core sequence (GCATACAT). Cre recombinase
   3283..3306    +  misc_feature   MCS (fragment): pBluescript multiple cloning site
   3306..3894    +  misc_feature   WPRE: woodchuck hepatitis virus posttranscriptional regulatory element
   3895..3914    +  misc_feature   MCS (fragment): pBluescript multiple cloning site
   3916..4416    +  CDS            nef (fragment): NEF_HV1LA - Experimental evidence at protein level: Swiss-Prot protein existence level 1. Extracellular Nef protein targets CD4(+) T-lymphocytes for apoptosis by interacting with CXCR4 surface receptors. From Human immunodeficiency virus type 1 group M subtype B (isolate Lai) (HIV-1).
   4423..4603    +  LTR            5' LTR (truncated): truncated 5' long terminal repeat (LTR) from HIV-1
   4665..5253    -  rep_origin     ori: high-copy-number ColE1/pMB1/pBR322/pUC origin of replication
   5424..6284    -  CDS            AmpR: β-lactamase; bla; confers resistance to ampicillin, carbenicillin, and related antibiotics
   6285..6389    -  promoter       AmpR promoter: bla
   6448..6500    -  misc_feature   bom (fragment): basis of mobility region from pBR322
   6655..7034    +  enhancer       CMV enhancer: human cytomegalovirus immediate early enhancer
   7035..7234    +  promoter       CMV promoter: human cytomegalovirus (CMV) immediate early promoter
   7252..7432    +  LTR            5' LTR (truncated): truncated 5' long terminal repeat (LTR) from HIV-1
   7479..7604    +  misc_feature   HIV-1 Ψ: packaging signal of human immunodeficiency virus type 1
   7588..7926    +  CDS            HIV-1 gag (fragment): gag protein from human immunodeficiency virus 1; gag
   8101..8334    +  misc_feature   RRE: The Rev response element (RRE) of HIV-1 allows for Rev-dependent mRNA export from the nucleus to the cytoplasm.
   8711..31      +  CDS            Rev (fragment) (across the origin): human immunodeficiency virus 1 (HIV-1) Rev protein; rev; enhances nuclear export of unspliced and incompletely spliced viral mRNAs
>Addgene plasmid #130880 | C1ORF43-3xFLAG | addgene full sequence | sequence record 256717 | Addgene NGS Result
GAGACAGATCCATTCGATTAGTGAACGGATCGGCACTGCGTGCGCCAATTCTGCAGACAAATGGCAGTAT
TCATCCACAATTTTAAAAGAAAAGGGGGGATTGGGGGGTACAGTGCAGGGGAAAGAATAGTAGACATAAT
AGCAACAGACATACAAACTAAAGAATTACAAAAACAAATTACAAAAATTCAAAATTTTCGGGTTTATTAC
AGGGACAGCAGAGATCCAGTTTGGTTAGTACCGGGCCCGCTTCGAGTACTAGGATCCATTAGGCGGCCGC
GTGGATAACCGTATTACCGCCATGCATGTGCCCGTCAGTGGGCAGAGCGCACATCGCCCACAGTCCCCGA
GAAGTTGGGGGGAGGGGTCGGCAATTGAACCGGTGCCTAGAGAAGGTGGCGCGGGGTAAACTGGGAAAGT
GATGTCGTGTACTGGCTCCGCCTTTTTCCCGAGGGTGGGGGAGAACCGTATATAAGTGCAGTAGTCGCCG
TGAACGTTCTTTTTCGCAACGGGTTTGCCGCCAGAACACAGGTAAGTGCCGTGTGTGGTTCCCGCGGGCC
TGGCCTCTTTACGGGTTATGGCCCTTGCGTGCCTTGAATTACTTCCACCTGGCTGCAGTACGTGATTCTT
GATCCCGAGCTTCGGGTTGGAAGTGGGTGGGAGAGTTCGAGGCCTTGCGCTTAAGGAGCCCCTTCGCCTC
GTGCTTGAGTTGAGGCCTGGCCTGGGCGCTGGGGCCGCCGCGTGCGAATCTGGTGGCACCTTCGCGCCTG
TCTCGCTGCTTTCGATAAGTCTCTAGCCATTTAAAATTTTTGATGACCTGCTGCGACGCTTTTTTTCTGG
CAAGATAGTCTTGTAAATGCGGGCCAAGATCTGCACACTGGTATTTCGGTTTTTGGGGCCGCGGGCGGCG
ACGGGGCCCGTGCGTCCCAGCGCACATGTTCGGCGAGGCGGGGCCTGCGAGCGCGGCCACCGAGAATCGG
ACGGGGGTAGTCTCAAGCTGGCCGGCCTGCTCTGGTGCCTGGCCTCGCGCCGCCGTGTATCGCCCCGCCC
TGGGCGGCAAGGCTGGCCCGGTCGGCACCAGTTGCGTGAGCGGAAAGATGGCCGCTTCCCGGCCCTGCTG
CAGGGAGCTCAAAATGGAGGACGCGGCGCTCGGGAGAGCGGGCGGGTGAGTCACCCACACAAAGGAAAAG
GGCCTTTCCGTCCTCAGCCGTCGCTTCATGTGACTCCACGGAGTACCGGGCGCCGTCCAGGCACCTCGAT
TAGTTCTCGCGCTTTTGGAGTACGTCGTCTTTAGGTTGGGGGGAGGGGTTTTATGCGATGGAGTTTCCCC
ACACTGAGTGGGTGGAGACTGAAGTTAGGCCAGCTTGGCACTTGATGTAATTCTCCTTGGAATTTGCCCT
TTTTGAGTTTGGATCTTGGTTCATTCTCAAGCCTCAGACAGTGGTTCAAAGTTTTTTTCTTCCATTTCAG
GTGTCGTGAGCTAGCCCACCATGATTGAACAAGATGGATTGCACGCAGGTTCTCCGGCCGCTTGGGTGGA
GAGGCTATTCGGCTATGACTGGGCACAACAGACAATCGGCTGCTCTGATGCCGCCGTGTTCCGGCTGTCA
GCGCAGGGGCGCCCGGTTCTTTTTGTCAAGACCGACCTGTCCGGTGCCCTGAATGAACTGCAGGACGAGG
CAGCGCGGCTATCGTGGCTGGCCACGACGGGCGTTCCTTGCGCAGCTGTGCTCGACGTTGTCACTGAAGC
GGGAAGGGACTGGCTGCTATTGGGCGAAGTGCCGGGGCAGGATCTCCTGTCATCTCACCTTGCTCCTGCC
GAGAAAGTATCCATCATGGCTGATGCAATGCGGCGGCTGCATACGCTTGATCCGGCTACCTGCCCATTCG
ACCACCAAGCGAAACATCGCATCGAGCGAGCACGTACTCGGATGGAAGCCGGTCTTGTCGATCAGGATGA
TCTGGACGAAGAGCATCAGGGGCTCGCGCCAGCCGAACTGTTCGCCAGGCTCAAGGCGCGCATGCCCGAC
GGCGAGGATCTCGTCGTGACCCATGGCGATGCCTGCTTGCCGAATATCATGGTGGAAAATGGCCGCTTTT
CTGGATTCATCGACTGTGGCCGGCTGGGTGTGGCGGACCGCTATCAGGACATAGCGTTGGCTACCCGTGA
TATTGCTGAAGAGCTTGGCGGCGAATGGGCTGACCGCTTCCTCGTGCTTTACGGTATCGCCGCTCCCGAT
TCGCAGCGCATCGCCTTCTATCGCCTTCTTGACGAGTTCTTCGGATCGGGAGAGGGCAGAGGAAGTCTGC
TAACATGCGGTGACGTCGAGGAGAATCCTGGCCCACCGGTCGCCACCATGGCGTCCGGCAGTAACTGGCT
CTCCGGGGTGAATGTCGTGCTGGTGATGGCCTACGGGAGCCTGGTGTTTGTACTGCTATTTATTTTTGTG
AAGAGGCAAATCATGCGCTTTGCAATGAAATCTCGAAGGGGACCTCATGTCCCTGTGGGACACAATGCCC
CCAAGGACTTGAAAGAGGAGATTGATATTCGACTCTCCAGAGTTCAGGATATCAAGTATGAGCCCCAGCT
CCTTGCAGATGATGATGCTAGACTACTACAACTGGAAACCCAGGGAAATCAAAGTTGCTACAACTATCTG
TATAGGATGAAAGCTCTGGATGCCATTCGTACCTCTGAGATCCCATTTCATTCTGAAGGCCGGCATCCCC
GTTCCTTAATGGGCAAGAATTTCCGCTCCTACCTGCTGGATCTGCGAAACACTAGTACGCCTTTCAAGGG
TGTACGCAAAGCACTCATTGATACCCTTTTGGATGGCTATGAAACAGCCCGCTATGGGACAGGGGTCTTT
GGCCAGAATGAGTACCTACGCTATCAGGAGGCCCTGAGTGAGCTGGCCACTGCGGTTAAAGCACGAATTG
GGAGCTCTCAGCGACATCACCAGTCAGCAGCCAAAGACCTAACTCAGTCCCCTGAGGTCTCCCCAACAAC
CATCCAGGTGACATACCTCCCCTCCAGTCAGAAGAGTAAACGTGCCAAGCACTTCCTTGAATTGAAGAGC
TTTAAGGATAACTATAACACATTGGAGAGTACTCTGGGTGGAAGTGGTGACTACAAAGACCATGACGGTG
ATTATAAAGATCATGACATCGACTACAAGGATGACGATGACAAGTAAGAATTCGTCGAGGGACCTAATAA
CTTCGTATAGCATACATTATACGAAGTTATACATGTTTAAGGGTTCCGGTTCCACTAGGTACAATTCGAT
ATCAAGCTTATCGATAATCAACCTCTGGATTACAAAATTTGTGAAAGATTGACTGGTATTCTTAACTATG
TTGCTCCTTTTACGCTATGTGGATACGCTGCTTTAATGCCTTTGTATCATGCTATTGCTTCCCGTATGGC
TTTCATTTTCTCCTCCTTGTATAAATCCTGGTTGCTGTCTCTTTATGAGGAGTTGTGGCCCGTTGTCAGG
CAACGTGGCGTGGTGTGCACTGTGTTTGCTGACGCAACCCCCACTGGTTGGGGCATTGCCACCACCTGTC
AGCTCCTTTCCGGGACTTTCGCTTTCCCCCTCCCTATTGCCACGGCGGAACTCATCGCCGCCTGCCTTGC
CCGCTGCTGGACAGGGGCTCGGCTGTTGGGCACTGACAATTCCGTGGTGTTGTCGGGGAAATCATCGTCC
TTTCCTTGGCTGCTCGCCTGTGTTGCCACCTGGATTCTGCGCGGGACGTCCTTCTGCTACGTCCCTTCGG
CCCTCAATCCAGCGGACCTTCCTTCCCGCGGCCTGCTGCCGGCTCTGCGGCCTCTTCCGCGTCTTCGCCT
TCGCCCTCAGACGAGTCGGATCTCCCTTTGGGCCGCCTCCCCGCATCGATACCGTCGACCTCGATCGAGA
CCTAGAAAAACATGGAGCAATCACAAGTAGCAATACAGCAGCTACCAATGCTGATTGTGCCTGGCTAGAA
GCACAAGAGGAGGAGGAGGTGGGTTTTCCAGTCACACCTCAGGTACCTTTAAGACCAATGACTTACAAGG
CAGCTGTAGATCTTAGCCACTTTTTAAAAGAAAAGGGGGGACTGGAAGGGCTAATTCACTCCCAACGAAG
ACAAGATATCCTTGATCTGTGGATCTACCACACACAAGGCTACTTCCCTGATTGGCAGAACTACACACCA
GGGCCAGGGATCAGATATCCACTGACCTTTGGATGGTGCTACAAGCTAGTACCAGTTGAGCAAGAGAAGG
TAGAAGAAGCCAATGAAGGAGAGAACACCCGCTTGTTACACCCTGTGAGCCTGCATGGGATGGATGACCC
GGAGAGAGAAGTATTAGAGTGGAGGTTTGACAGCCGCCTAGCATTTCATCACATGGCCCGAGAGCTGCAT
CCGGACTGTACTGGGTCTCTCTGGTTAGACCAGATCTGAGCCTGGGAGCTCTCTGGCTAACTAGGGAACC
CACTGCTTAAGCCTCAATAAAGCTTGCCTTGAGTGCTTCAAGTAGTGTGTGCCCGTCTGTTGTGTGACTC
TGGTAACTAGAGATCCCTCAGACCCTTTTAGTCAGTGTGGAAAATCTCTAGCAGCATGTGAGCAAAAGGC
CAGCAAAAGGCCAGGAACCGTAAAAAGGCCGCGTTGCTGGCGTTTTTCCATAGGCTCCGCCCCCCTGACG
AGCATCACAAAAATCGACGCTCAAGTCAGAGGTGGCGAAACCCGACAGGACTATAAAGATACCAGGCGTT
TCCCCCTGGAAGCTCCCTCGTGCGCTCTCCTGTTCCGACCCTGCCGCTTACCGGATACCTGTCCGCCTTT
CTCCCTTCGGGAAGCGTGGCGCTTTCTCATAGCTCACGCTGTAGGTATCTCAGTTCGGTGTAGGTCGTTC
GCTCCAAGCTGGGCTGTGTGCACGAACCCCCCGTTCAGCCCGACCGCTGCGCCTTATCCGGTAACTATCG
TCTTGAGTCCAACCCGGTAAGACACGACTTATCGCCACTGGCAGCAGCCACTGGTAACAGGATTAGCAGA
GCGAGGTATGTAGGCGGTGCTACAGAGTTCTTGAAGTGGTGGCCTAACTACGGCTACACTAGAAGAACAG
TATTTGGTATCTGCGCTCTGCTGAAGCCAGTTACCTTCGGAAAAAGAGTTGGTAGCTCTTGATCCGGCAA
ACAAACCACCGCTGGTAGCGGTGGTTTTTTTGTTTGCAAGCAGCAGATTACGCGCAGAAAAAAAGGATCT
CAAGAAGATCCTTTGATCTTTTCTACGGGGTCTGACGCTCAGTGGAACGAAAACTCACGTTAAGGGATTT
TGGTCATGAGATTATCAAAAAGGATCTTCACCTAGATCCTTTTAAATTAAAAATGAAGTTTTAAATCAAT
CTAAAGTATATATGAGTAAACTTGGTCTGACAGTTACCAATGCTTAATCAGTGAGGCACCTATCTCAGCG
ATCTGTCTATTTCGTTCATCCATAGTTGCCTGACTCCCCGTCGTGTAGATAACTACGATACGGGAGGGCT
TACCATCTGGCCCCAGTGCTGCAATGATACCGCGAGACCCACGCTCACCGGCTCCAGATTTATCAGCAAT
AAACCAGCCAGCCGGAAGGGCCGAGCGCAGAAGTGGTCCTGCAACTTTATCCGCCTCCATCCAGTCTATT
AATTGTTGCCGGGAAGCTAGAGTAAGTAGTTCGCCAGTTAATAGTTTGCGCAACGTTGTTGCCATTGCTA
CAGGCATCGTGGTGTCACGCTCGTCGTTTGGTATGGCTTCATTCAGCTCCGGTTCCCAACGATCAAGGCG
AGTTACATGATCCCCCATGTTGTGCAAAAAAGCGGTTAGCTCCTTCGGTCCTCCGATCGTTGTCAGAAGT
AAGTTGGCCGCAGTGTTATCACTCATGGTTATGGCAGCACTGCATAATTCTCTTACTGTCATGCCATCCG
TAAGATGCTTTTCTGTGACTGGTGAGTACTCAACCAAGTCATTCTGAGAATAGTGTATGCGGCGACCGAG
TTGCTCTTGCCCGGCGTCAATACGGGATAATACCGCGCCACATAGCAGAACTTTAAAAGTGCTCATCATT
GGAAAACGTTCTTCGGGGCGAAAACTCTCAAGGATCTTACCGCTGTTGAGATCCAGTTCGATGTAACCCA
CTCGTGCACCCAACTGATCTTCAGCATCTTTTACTTTCACCAGCGTTTCTGGGTGAGCAAAAACAGGAAG
GCAAAATGCCGCAAAAAAGGGAATAAGGGCGACACGGAAATGTTGAATACTCATACTCTTCCTTTTTCAA
TATTATTGAAGCATTTATCAGGGTTATTGTCTCATGAGCGGATACATATTTGAATGTATTTAGAAAAATA
AACAAATAGGGGTTCCGCGCACATTTCCCCGAAAAGTGCCACCTGACGTCGACGGATCGGGAGATCTCCC
GATCCCCTATGGTGCACTCTCAGTACAATCTGCTCTGATGCCGCATAGTTAAGCCAGTATCTGCTCCCTG
CTTGTGTGTTGGAGGTCGCTGAGTAGTGCGCGAGCAAAATTTAAGCTACAACAAGGCAAGGCTTGACCGA
CAATTGCATGAAGAATCTGCTTAGGGTTAGGCGTTTTGCGCTGCTTCGCGATGTACGGGCCAGATATACG
CGTTGACATTGATTATTGACTAGTTATTAATAGTAATCAATTACGGGGTCATTAGTTCATAGCCCATATA
TGGAGTTCCGCGTTACATAACTTACGGTAAATGGCCCGCCTGGCTGACCGCCCAACGACCCCCGCCCATT
GACGTCAATAATGACGTATGTTCCCATAGTAACGCCAATAGGGACTTTCCATTGACGTCAATGGGTGGAG
TATTTACGGTAAACTGCCCACTTGGCAGTACATCAAGTGTATCATATGCCAAGTACGCCCCCTATTGACG
TCAATGACGGTAAATGGCCCGCCTGGCATTATGCCCAGTACATGACCTTATGGGACTTTCCTACTTGGCA
GTACATCTACGTATTAGTCATCGCTATTACCATGGTGATGCGGTTTTGGCAGTACATCAATGGGCGTGGA
TAGCGGTTTGACTCACGGGGATTTCCAAGTCTCCACCCCATTGACGTCAATGGGAGTTTGTTTTGGCACC
AAAATCAACGGGACTTTCCAAAATGTCGTAACAACTCCGCCCCATTGACGCAAATGGGCGGTAGGCGTGT
ACGGTGGGAGGTCTATATAAGCAGCGCGTTTTGCCTGTACTGGGTCTCTCTGGTTAGACCAGATCTGAGC
CTGGGAGCTCTCTGGCTAACTAGGGAACCCACTGCTTAAGCCTCAATAAAGCTTGCCTTGAGTGCTTCAA
GTAGTGTGTGCCCGTCTGTTGTGTGACTCTGGTAACTAGAGATCCCTCAGACCCTTTTAGTCAGTGTGGA
AAATCTCTAGCAGTGGCGCCCGAACAGGGACTTGAAAGCGAAAGGGAAACCAGAGGAGCTCTCTCGACGC
AGGACTCGGCTTGCTGAAGCGCGCACGGCAAGAGGCGAGGGGCGGCGACTGGTGAGTACGCCAAAAATTT
TGACTAGCGGAGGCTAGAAGGAGAGAGATGGGTGCGAGAGCGTCAGTATTAAGCGGGGGAGAATTAGATC
GCGATGGGAAAAAATTCGGTTAAGGCCAGGGGGAAAGAAAAAATATAAATTAAAACATATAGTATGGGCA
AGCAGGGAGCTAGAACGATTCGCAGTTAATCCTGGCCTGTTAGAAACATCAGAAGGCTGTAGACAAATAC
TGGGACAGCTACAACCATCCCTTCAGACAGGATCAGAAGAACTTAGATCATTATATAATACAGTAGCAAC
CCTCTATTGTGTGCATCAAAGGATAGAGATAAAAGACACCAAGGAAGCTTTAGACAAGATAGAGGAAGAG
CAAAACAAAAGTAAGACCACCGCACAGCAAGCGGCCGGCCGCTGATCTTCAGACCTGGAGGAGGAGATAT
GAGGGACAATTGGAGAAGTGAATTATATAAATATAAAGTAGTAAAAATTGAACCATTAGGAGTAGCACCC
ACCAAGGCAAAGAGAAGAGTGGTGCAGAGAGAAAAAAGAGCAGTGGGAATAGGAGCTTTGTTCCTTGGGT
TCTTGGGAGCAGCAGGAAGCACTATGGGCGCAGCGTCAATGACGCTGACGGTACAGGCCAGACAATTATT
GTCTGGTATAGTGCAGCAGCAGAACAATTTGCTGAGGGCTATTGAGGCGCAACAGCATCTGTTGCAACTC
ACAGTCTGGGGCATCAAGCAGCTCCAGGCAAGAATCCTGGCTGTGGAAAGATACCTAAAGGATCAACAGC
TCCTGGGGATTTGGGGTTGCTCTGGAAAACTCATTTGCACCACTGCTGTGCCTTGGAATGCTAGTTGGAG
TAATAAATCTCTGGAACAGATTTGGAATCACACGACCTGGATGGAGTGGGACAGAGAAATTAACAATTAC
ACAAGCTTAATACACTCCTTAATTGAAGAATCGCAAAACCAGCAAGAAAAGAATGAACAAGAATTATTGG
AATTAGATAAATGGGCAAGTTTGTGGAATTGGTTTAACATAACAAATTGGCTGTGGTATATAAAATTATT
CATAATGATAGTAGGAGGCTTGGTAGGTTTAAGAATAGTTTTTGCTGTACTTTCTATAGTGAATAGAGTT
AGGCAGGGATATTCACCATTATCGTTTCAGACCCACCTCCCAACCCCGAGGGGACCCGACAGGCCCGAAG
GAATAGAAGAAGAAGGTGGAGAGAGAGACA
